Addgene plasmid #182350: pSEM390 - mosTI unc-119 - Peft-3 - NNN - tbb-2
Purpose: (Empty Backbone) Ubiquitous expression cloning vector for mosTI(unc-119). Transgene inserted between Peft-3 and tbb-2 3'UTR. MCS or Golden Gate (BsaI: aaaa - MCS - tgag)
Depositing lab: Christian Froekjaer-Jensen. Depositing organization: King Abdullah University of Science and Technology (KAUST). Publication: Modular safe-harbor transgene insertion (MosTI) for targeted single-copy and extrachromosomal array integration in C. elegans. El Mouridi S, Alkhaldi F, Frokjaer-Jensen C. G3 (Bethesda). 2022 Jul 28. pii: 6651068. doi: 10.1093/g3journal/jkac184. PubMed 35900171.
Backbone
  Vector backbone: pTwist-Amp-high-copy
  Backbone manufacturer: Twist Biosciences
  Vector type: Worm Expression
Growth in bacteria
  Bacterial resistance: Ampicillin, 100 μg/mL
  Growth temperature: 37°C
  Growth strain: DH5alpha
  Copy number: High Copy
Terms and licenses: Academic/Nonprofit Terms; Industry Terms: Not Available to Industry
Depositor comments: www.wormbuilder.org MOdular Safe harbor Transgene Insertion (mosTI). Cloning vector for single-copy insertion using unc-119 selection. MCS/Golden Gate (BsaI) cloning vector with insertion between Peft-3(ubiquitous) and tbb-2 3' UTR. BsaI overhangs: aaaa - mcs - tgag (use the aaaa as consensus start site and tga as the stop site in the BsaI overlaps for transgenes). Please visit https://www.biorxiv.org/content/10.1101/2022.04.19.488726v1.full for bioRxiv preprint.
How to cite: pSEM390 - mosTI unc-119 - Peft-3 - NNN - tbb-2 was a gift from Christian Froekjaer-Jensen (Addgene plasmid # 182350 ; http://n2t.net/addgene:182350 ; RRID:Addgene_182350)
