[The description below was written by a language model from this plasmid's Addgene catalogue record and pLannotate feature annotations shown in this document.]
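Description:
pSEM390 is an empty cloning backbone for ubiquitous transgene expression in Caenorhabditis elegans, designed for the MosTI (Modular Safe-harbor Transgene Insertion) system with unc-119 selection. It is built on the pTwist-Amp high-copy backbone and is about 4.1 kb. It is propagated in E. coli through a high-copy ColE1/pUC-type origin and selected with ampicillin via the β-lactamase gene under its native promoter. The annotation also picks up a short lacZα fragment and an attB1-like site in the backbone. These appear to be vector remnants, and the record assigns them no function.

The worm-specific portion consists of a partial unc-119 coding sequence, followed by a loxP site, the eft-3 (elongation factor 1α) promoter, a cloning site and the tbb-2 (β-tubulin) 3' UTR/terminator. A gene of interest is placed between the promoter and the 3' UTR, either through the multiple cloning site or by Golden Gate assembly with BsaI. The upstream BsaI overhang serves as a consensus translation start context and the downstream overhang supplies the stop codon. The eft-3 promoter drives broad, ubiquitous expression, and the tbb-2 3' UTR provides transcript termination and processing.

Only a fragment of unc-119 is annotated. This fits a scheme in which correct insertion at the safe-harbor landing site is scored through unc-119 selection, although the record does not spell out the mechanism. It likewise does not state the role of the loxP site. The stated use is building transgenes for targeted single-copy insertion in C. elegans.
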