Features (pLannotate 1.2.2; 9 found; start..end, strand, type, name):
     76..528     +  CDS            unc-119 (fragment): UN119_CAEEL - Experimental evidence at protein level: Swiss-Prot protein existence level 1. Myristoyl-binding protein that acts as a cargo adapter: specifically binds the myristoyl moiety of a subset of N-terminally myristoylated proteins and is required for their localization. Plays a key role in ciliary membrane localization of proteins. Required for the establishment or function of the nervous system. From Caenorhabditis elegans.
    645..678     +  protein_bind   loxP: Cre-mediated recombination occurs in the 8-bp core sequence (GCATACAT). Cre recombinase
    679..1278    +  promoter       eft-3 promoter: eft-3; promoter for the C. elegans elongation factor 1α gene (Mitrovich and Anderson, 2000)
   1367..1690    +  terminator     tbb-2 terminator: tbb-2; transcription terminator for the C. elegans tubulin beta-2 gene
   2237..2825    -  rep_origin     ori: high-copy-number ColE1/pMB1/pBR322/pUC origin of replication
   2942..2966    -  protein_bind   attB1: mutant version of attB; recombination site for the Gateway® BP reaction BP Clonase™
   3066..3926    -  CDS            AmpR: β-lactamase; bla; confers resistance to ampicillin, carbenicillin, and related antibiotics
   3927..4031    -  promoter       AmpR promoter: bla
   4118..21      -  CDS            lacZα (fragment) (across the origin): LacZα fragment of β-galactosidase; lacZ fragment
>Addgene plasmid #182350 | pSEM390 - mosTI unc-119 - Peft-3 - NNN - tbb-2 | addgene full sequence | sequence record 361655 | Addgene NGS Result
CGTTGTAAAACGACGGCCAGTCATGCATAATCCGCACGCATCTGGAATAAGGAAGTGCCATTCCGCCTGA
CCTAAGTGCTTTTCGAGATCGCCAAACCGGAGAACGATCAGGAGAATGATGAGTCGCCACAGGAGTCGGC
AAGATACGTGCGTTATAGATTTGCTCCAAACTTTTTGAAACTCAAAACGGTCGGAGCAACTGTGGAATTC
AAAGTAGGAGACATCCCAATCCATCATTTCCGAATGATCGAACGTCACTTCTTCAAAGATCGCCTTCTGA
AGTGTTTTGACTTTGAATTCGGATTCTGTATTCCGAATTCACGAAACAACTGTGAACATATCTATGAGTT
CCCTCAACTCTCTCAACAACTCAGTGAGTCATTATTCTAAAAAGTACAATTCAAAAGACTAATCTCTTTT
TCAGTGGACGACATGATCAACAATCCAAACGAGACTCGTTCTGACAGCTTCTATTTCGTCGATAACAAAC
TCGTCATGCACAACAAAGCCGACTACTCATATGATGCATAAATCTTCATTGTTGAGTTTATCTTGTTGAT
TTTTGAATAAATTATCAACTCTTTACTTTTTAATGGGTTATGAAATAAATAAACATTGAAAACTGATAAA
CAACGTTCATCTCTATAACTTCGTATAGCATACATTATACGAAGTTATGCACCTTTGGTCTTTTATTGTC
AACTTCCATTGGTTCTTCCATTGTTTCTGTTAAATTAATGAATTTTTCATAAAATAAAGACATTATACAA
TATAAAAATGAAGAATTTATTGAAAATAAACTGCCAGAGAGAAAAAGTATGCAACACTCCCGCCGAGAGT
GTTTGAAATGGTGTACGGTACATTTTCGTGCTAGGAGTTAGATGTGCAGGCAGCAACGAGAGGGGGAGAG
ATTTTTTTGGGCCTTGTGAAATTAACGTGAGTTTTCTGGTCATCTGACTAATCATGTTGGTTTTTTGTTG
GTTTATTTTGTTTTTATCTTTGTTTTTATCCAGATTAGGAAATTTAAATTTTATGAATTTATAATGAGGT
CAAACATTCAGTCCCAGCGTTTTTCCTGTTCTCACTGTTTAGTCGAATTTTTATTTTAGGCTTTCAACAA
ATGTTCTAACTGTCTTATTTGTGACCTCACTTTTTATATTTTTTTAATTTTTAAAAATATTAGAAGTTTC
TAGGATAATTTTTTCGACTTTTATTCTCTCTACCGTCCGCACTCTTCTTACTTTTAAATTAAATTGTTTT
TTTTTCAGTTGGGAAACACTTTGCCTAAAATGAGACCAGCTAGCTAAGTTTCGAACTATCTAGATGAAGC
TTTTATCCCATGCGGTACCATATTAGGTCTCTTGAGATGCAAAATCCTTTCAAGCATTCCCTTCTTCTCT
ATCACTCTTCTTTCTTTTTGTCAAAAAATTCTCTCGCTAATTTATTTGCTTTTTTAATGTTATTATTTTA
TGACTTTTTATAGTCACTGAAAAGTTTGCATCTGAGTGAAGTGAATGCTATCAAAATGTGATTCTGTCTG
ATGTACTTTCACAATCTCTCTTCAATTCCATTTTGAAGTGCTTTAAACCCGAAAGGTTGAGAAAAATGCG
AGCGCTCAAATATTTGTATTGTGTTCGTTGAGTGACCCAACAAAAAGAGGAAACTTTATTGTGCCGCCAA
GAAAAAAGTCTCACAGGAAACGGAGAATCTGTGCGGCAATGTCTTATCATTTGAAACGCGCCGTATCGAT
GCTGACATCATGCGGCTCCCGTGTTAGTCGAGAAGATGGGTACGGGCCTTTATTCATCCAACACTCTACG
GCTTCTTCAAGAGCTAGTAGGGCACCCTGTAGTTGGAAAGGGATTATTTCGTATGGCGAGCCCATACCGT
CTTTCTTGCGGAAGCTTAACACGATAGGAAGTTGGATAGTTTCGAACGATGGTTCCATACGGAACGCTGT
CTCAAGGATGAGTCTGACGGAGTGTAACTCGAAGGCTAGGTGGAGGCTCAGTGATGATAAGTCTGCGATG
GTGGATGCATGTGTCATGGTCATAGCTGTTTCCTGTGTGAAATTGTTATCCGCTCAGAGGGCACAATCCT
ATTCCGCGCTATCCGACAATCTCCAAGACATTAGGTGGAGTTCAGTTCGGCGTATGGCATATGTCGCTGG
AAAGAACATGTGAGCAAAAGGCCAGCAAAAGGCCAGGAACCGTAAAAAGGCCGCGTTGCTGGCGTTTTTC
CATAGGCTCCGCCCCCCTGACGAGCATCACAAAAATCGACGCTCAAGTCAGAGGTGGCGAAACCCGACAG
GACTATAAAGATACCAGGCGTTTCCCCCTGGAAGCTCCCTCGTGCGCTCTCCTGTTCCGACCCTGCCGCT
TACCGGATACCTGTCCGCCTTTCTCCCTTCGGGAAGCGTGGCGCTTTCTCATAGCTCACGCTGTAGGTAT
CTCAGTTCGGTGTAGGTCGTTCGCTCCAAGCTGGGCTGTGTGCACGAACCCCCCGTTCAGCCCGACCGCT
GCGCCTTATCCGGTAACTATCGTCTTGAGTCCAACCCGGTAAGACACGACTTATCGCCACTGGCAGCAGC
CACTGGTAACAGGATTAGCAGAGCGAGGTATGTAGGCGGTGCTACAGAGTTCTTGAAGTGGTGGCCTAAC
TACGGCTACACTAGAAGAACAGTATTTGGTATCTGCGCTCTGCTGAAGCCAGTTACCTTCGGAAAAAGAG
TTGGTAGCTCTTGATCCGGCAAACAAACCACCGCTGGTAGCGGTGGTTTTTTTGTTTGCAAGCAGCAGAT
TACGCGCAGAAAAAAAGGATCTCAAGAAGATCCTTTGATCTTTTCTACGGGGTCTGACGCTCTATTCAAC
AAAGCCGCCGTCCCGTCAAGTCAGCGTAAATGGGTAGGGGGCTTCAAATCGTCCTCGTGATACCAATTCG
GAGCCTGCTTTTTTGTACAAACTTGTTGATAATGGCAATTCAAGGATCTTCACCTAGATCCTTTTAAATT
AAAAATGAAGTTTTAAATCAATCTAAAGTATATATGAGTAAACTTGGTCTGACAGTTACCAATGCTTAAT
CAGTGAGGCACCTATCTCAGCGATCTGTCTATTTCGTTCATCCATAGTTGCCTGACTCCCCGTCGTGTAG
ATAACTACGATACGGGAGGGCTTACCATCTGGCCCCAGTGCTGCAATGATACCGCGAGAGCCACGCTCAC
CGGCTCCAGATTTATCAGCAATAAACCAGCCAGCCGGAAGGGCCGAGCGCAGAAGTGGTCCTGCAACTTT
ATCCGCCTCCATCCAGTCTATTAATTGTTGCCGGGAAGCTAGAGTAAGTAGTTCGCCAGTTAATAGTTTG
CGCAACGTTGTTGCCATTGCTACAGGCATCGTGGTGTCACGCTCGTCGTTTGGTATGGCTTCATTCAGCT
CCGGTTCCCAACGATCAAGGCGAGTTACATGATCCCCCATGTTGTGCAAAAAAGCGGTTAGCTCCTTCGG
TCCTCCGATCGTTGTCAGAAGTAAGTTGGCCGCAGTGTTATCACTCATGGTTATGGCAGCACTGCATAAT
TCTCTTACTGTCATGCCATCCGTAAGATGCTTTTCTGTGACTGGTGAGTACTCAACCAAGTCATTCTGAG
AATAGTGTATGCGGCGACCGAGTTGCTCTTGCCCGGCGTCAATACGGGATAATACCGCGCCACATAGCAG
AACTTTAAAAGTGCTCATCATTGGAAAACGTTCTTCGGGGCGAAAACTCTCAAGGATCTTACCGCTGTTG
AGATCCAGTTCGATGTAACCCACTCGTGCACCCAACTGATCTTCAGCATCTTTTACTTTCACCAGCGTTT
CTGGGTGAGCAAAAACAGGAAGGCAAAATGCCGCAAAAAAGGGAATAAGGGCGACACGGAAATGTTGAAT
ACTCATACTCTTCCTTTTTCAATATTATTGAAGCATTTATCAGGGTTATTGTCTCATGAGCGGATACATA
TTTGAATGTATTTAGAAAAATAAACAAATAGGGGTTCCGCGCACATTTCCCCGAAAAGTGCCAGATACCT
GAAACAAAACCCATCGTACGGCCAAGGAAGTCTCCAATAACTGTGATCCACCACAAGCGCCAGGGTTTTC
CCAGTCACGA
